>Addgene plasmid #205402 | pICH41276(3Uter)-tAT4G16845 | addgene full sequence | sequence record 410916 | Addgene NGS Result
TCTTGGACAAGAAGAAGATCGCTTGGCCTCGCGCGCAGATCAGTTGGAAGAATTTGTCCATTACGTAAAA
GGCGAGATCACCAAGGTAGTCGGCAAATAACTGTCAGACCAAGTTTACTCATATATACTTTAGATTGATT
TAAAACTTCATTTTTAATTTAAAAGGATCTAGGTGAAGATCCTTTTTGATAATCTCATGACCAAAATCCC
TTAACGTGAGTTTTCGTTCCACTGAGCGTCAGACCCCGTAGAAAAGATCAAAGGATCTTCTTGAGATCCT
TTTTTTCTGCGCGTAATCTGCTGCTTGCAAACAAAAAAACCACCGCTACCAGCGGTGGTTTGTTTGCCGG
ATCAAGAGCTACCAACTCTTTTTCCGAAGGTAACTGGCTTCAGCAGAGCGCAGATACCAAATACTGTTCT
TCTAGTGTAGCCGTAGTTAGGCCACCACTTCAAGAACTCTGTAGCACCGCCTACATACCTCGCTCTGCTA
ATCCTGTTACCAGTGGCTGCTGCCAGTGGCGATAAGTCGTGTCTTACCGGGTTGGACTCAAGACGATAGT
TACCGGATAAGGCGCAGCGGTCGGGCTGAACGGGGGGTTCGTGCACACAGCCCAGCTTGGAGCGAACGAC
CTACACCGAACTGAGATACCTACAGCGTGAGCTATGAGAAAGCGCCACGCTTCCCGAAGGGAGAAAGGCG
GACAGGTATCCGGTAAGCGGCAGGGTCGGAACAGGAGAGCGCACGAGGGAGCTTCCAGGGGGAAACGCCT
GGTATCTTTATAGTCCTGTCGGGTTTCGCCACCTCTGACTTGAGCGTCGATTTTTGTGATGCTCGTCAGG
GGGGCGGAGCCTATGGAAAAACGCCAGCAACGCGGCCTTTTTACGGTTCCTGGCCTTTTGCTGGCCTTTT
GCTCACATGTTCTTTCCTGCGTTATCCCCTGATTCTGTGGATAACCGTATTACCGCCTTTGAGTGAGCTG
ATACCGCTCGCCGCAGCCGAACGACCGAGCGCAGCGAGTCAGTGAGCGAGGAAGCGGAAGAGCGCCCAAT
ACGCAAACCGCCTCTCCCCGCGCGTTGGCCGATTCATTAATCACTCTGTGGTCTCAGCTTTTAAATAGGA
AACACTCCGGTTTAGATGATACCGATCTATCGGATTGTAACTTATTCTTCTTTCTTAAAAAAATTGTTTA
GGAGCAAACAAAGATTTTATTTGTTAGTGTATTCAACTGATTACATTTTTAGTTAAAAAAATGGATTCTC
CTTAATAACTAAAGACTGAAAAATAAGATAAGTTTCCTTAATTTTTCTTTTTGACTTGAGAAAAAGCTCC
TCTAGACCTCTAGTAAATAGGAGTTATATATTAATCAAGTACATAACATAAAAATATATATATTAAGTGC
AAATAGATTGAAAACAAATCAAGAAATTAACGCTTGAGACCACGAAGTGGCTCTTCAGTGGACGAAAGGG
CCTCGTGATACGCCTATTTTTATAGGTTAATGTCATGATAATAATGGTTTCTTAGACGTCAGGTGGCACT
TTTCGGGGAAATGTGCGCGGAACCCCTATTTGTTTATTTTTCTAAATACATTCAAATATGTATCCGCTCA
TGAGACAATAACCCTGATAAATGCTTCAATAATATTGAAAAAGGAAGAGTATGCGCTCACGCAACTGGTC
CAGAACCTTGACCGAACGCAGCGGTGGTAACGGCGCAGTGGCGGTTTTCATGGCTTGTTATGACTGTTTT
TTTTTGGGGTACAGTCTATGCCTCGGGCATCCAAGCAGCAAGCGCGTTACGCCGTGGGTCGATGTTTGAT
GTTATGGAGCAGCAACGATGTTACGCAGCAGGGCAGTCGCCCTAAAACAAAGTTAAACATCATGAGGGAA
GCGGTGATCGCCGAAGTATCGACTCAACTATCAGAGGTAGTTGGCGTCATCGAGCGCCATCTCGAACCGA
CGTTGCTGGCCGTACATTTGTACGGCTCCGCAGTGGATGGCGGCCTGAAGCCACACAGCGATATTGATTT
GCTGGTTACGGTGACCGTAAGGCTTGATGAAACAACGCGGCGAGCTTTGATCAACGACCTTTTGGAAACT
TCGGCTTCCCCTGGAGAGAGCGAGATTCTCCGCGCTGTAGAAGTCACCATTGTTGTGCACGACGACATCA
TTCCGTGGCGTTATCCAGCTAAGCGCGAACTGCAATTTGGAGAATGGCAGCGCAATGACATTCTTGCAGG
TATCTTCGAGCCAGCCACGATCGACATTGATCTGGCTATCTTGCTGACAAAAGCAAGAGAACATAGCGTT
GCCTTGGTAGGTCCAGCGGCGGAGGAACTCTTTGATCCGGTTCCTGAACAGGATCTATTTGAGGCGCTAA
ATGAAACCTTAACGCTATGGAACTCGCCGCCCGACTGGGCTGGCGATGAGCGAAATGTAGTGCTTACGTT
GTCCCGCATTTGGTACAGCGCAGTAACCGGCAAAATCGCGCCGAAGGATGTCGCTGCCGACTGGGCAATG
GAGCGCCTGCCGGCCCAGTATCAGCCCGTCATACTTGAAGCTAGACAGGCTTA
Features (pLannotate 1.2.2; 6 found; start..end, strand, type, name):
    271..859     +  rep_origin     ori: high-copy-number ColE1/pMB1/pBR322/pUC origin of replication
   1042..1091    +  CDS            lacI (fragment): lac repressor; lacI; The lac repressor binds to the lac operator to inhibit transcription in E. coli. This inhibition can be relieved by adding lactose or isopropyl-β-D-thiogalactopyranoside (IPTG).
   1556..1660    +  promoter       AmpR promoter: bla
   1651..1731    -  CDS            int (fragment): INT2_ECOLX - Protein inferred from homology: Swiss-Prot protein existence level 3. Putative integrase believed to be involved in the insertion of antibiotic resistance genes into plasmids and transposons. From Escherichia coli.
   1819..1875    +  CDS            GmR (fragment): gentamycin acetyltransferase; aacC1; confers resistance to gentamycin
   1882..97      +  CDS            aadA (across the origin): S3AD_ECOLX - Experimental evidence at protein level: Swiss-Prot protein existence level 1. Mediates bacterial resistance to the antibiotics streptomycin and spectinomycin. From Escherichia coli.
