[The description below was written by a language model from this plasmid's Addgene catalogue record and pLannotate feature annotations shown in this document.]
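Description:
pICH41276(3Uter)-tAT4G16845 is a Level 0 part plasmid for the MoClo (Modular Cloning) Golden Gate assembly system, built in the pICH41276 backbone, the standard acceptor for combined 3′UTR-plus-terminator modules. It is a small bacterial cloning vector of about 2.6 kb, intended only for propagation in E. coli and as a donor of its part. It carries no expression cassette of its own. Replication relies on a high-copy ColE1/pUC-type origin, and selection is by spectinomycin through the aadA adenylyltransferase gene, which spans the numbering origin of the circular sequence. An AmpR (bla) promoter lies upstream of aadA. The short integrase, gentamicin acetyltransferase and lacI fragments detected by automated annotation are most likely remnants of the integron-derived resistance cassette and of the backbone's cloning history rather than functional genes.

The payload is a 320 bp fragment from Arabidopsis thaliana, designated tAT4G16845, representing the 3′ untranslated region and transcription terminator of the gene at locus AT4G16845. The insert is not annotated in the feature table, which covers only backbone elements, and the exact cloning sites are not recorded. In the MoClo scheme, a Level 0 part of this type is released by a Type IIS restriction enzyme with standardised overhangs. It is then joined in a one-pot reaction with promoter, 5′UTR and coding-sequence parts to form a complete Level 1 transcription unit, where it supplies the signals for transcript termination and polyadenylation. According to the record, the plasmid is a terminator building block for plant synthetic biology, deposited with work on identifying and engineering constitutive and repressible plant promoters.
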