Addgene plasmid #205402: pICH41276(3Uter)-tAT4G16845
Purpose: MoClo lvl0 3'UTR+Terminator part
Depositing lab: Jennifer Nemhauser. Depositing organization: University of Washington. Publication: Building a pipeline to identify and engineer constitutive and repressible promoters. Yang EJY, Nemhauser JL. Quant Plant Biol. 2023 Oct 19;4:e12. doi: 10.1017/qpb.2023.10. eCollection 2023. PubMed 37901686.
Backbone
  Vector backbone: pICH41276
  Backbone manufacturer: Sylvestre Marillonnet Lab
  Vector type: Synthetic Biology
Growth in bacteria
  Bacterial resistance: Spectinomycin, 50 μg/mL
  Growth temperature: 37°C
  Growth strain: DH5alpha
  Copy number: High Copy
Gene/Insert
  Gene/Insert name: tAT4G16845
  Species: A. thaliana (mustard weed)
  Insert size (bp): 320
  Cloning method: Restriction Enzyme; 5′ cloning site unknown (unknown if destroyed)
Terms and licenses: Academic/Nonprofit Terms; Industry Terms: Not Available to Industry
How to cite: pICH41276(3Uter)-tAT4G16845 was a gift from Jennifer Nemhauser (Addgene plasmid # 205402 ; http://n2t.net/addgene:205402 ; RRID:Addgene_205402)
